>Addgene plasmid #200731 | pGEX6P1 METTL3 | addgene full sequence | sequence record 401808 | Addgene NGS Result
AACGCCAGCAACGCGGCCTTTTTACGGTTCCTGGCCTTTTGCTGGCCTTTTGCTCACATGTTCTTTCCTG
CGTTATCCCCTGATTCTGTGGATAACCGTATTACCGCCTTTGAGTGAGCTGATACCGCTCGCCGCAGCCG
AACGACCGAGCGCAGCGAGTCAGTGAGCGAGGAAGCGGAAGAGCGCCTGATGCGGTATTTTCTCCTTACG
CATCTGTGCGGTATTTCACACCGCATAAATTCCGACACCATCGAATGGCGCAAAACCTTTCGCGGTATGG
CATGATAGCGCCCGGAAGAGAGTCAATTCAGGGTGGTGAATGTGAAACCAGTAACGTTATACGATGTCGC
AGAGTATGCCGGTGTCTCTTATCAGACCGTTTCCCGCGTGGTGAACCAGGCCAGCCACGTTTCTGCGAAA
ACGCGGGAAAAAGTGGAAGCGGCGATGGCGGAGCTGAATTACATTCCCAACCGCGTGGCACAACAACTGG
CGGGCAAACAGTCGTTGCTGATTGGCGTTGCCACCTCCAGTCTGGCCCTGCACGCGCCGTCGCAAATTGT
CGCGGCGATTAAATCTCGCGCCGATCAACTGGGTGCCAGCGTGGTGGTGTCGATGGTAGAACGAAGCGGC
GTCGAAGCCTGTAAAGCGGCGGTGCACAATCTTCTCGCGCAACGCGTCAGTGGGCTGATCATTAACTATC
CGCTGGATGACCAGGATGCCATTGCTGTGGAAGCTGCCTGCACTAATGTTCCGGCGTTATTTCTTGATGT
CTCTGACCAGACACCCATCAACAGTATTATTTTCTCCCATGAAGACGGTACGCGACTGGGCGTGGAGCAT
CTGGTCGCATTGGGTCACCAGCAAATCGCGCTGTTAGCGGGCCCATTAAGTTCTGTCTCGGCGCGTCTGC
GTCTGGCTGGCTGGCATAAATATCTCACTCGCAATCAAATTCAGCCGATAGCGGAACGGGAAGGCGACTG
GAGTGCCATGTCCGGTTTTCAACAAACCATGCAAATGCTGAATGAGGGCATCGTTCCCACTGCGATGCTG
GTTGCCAACGATCAGATGGCGCTGGGCGCAATGCGCGCCATTACCGAGTCCGGGCTGCGCGTTGGTGCGG
ATATCTCGGTAGTGGGATACGACGATACCGAAGACAGCTCATGTTATATCCCGCCGTTAACCACCATCAA
ACAGGATTTTCGCCTGCTGGGGCAAACCAGCGTGGACCGCTTGCTGCAACTCTCTCAGGGCCAGGCGGTG
AAGGGCAATCAGCTGTTGCCCGTCTCACTGGTGAAAAGAAAAACCACGCTAGCGCCCAATACGCAAACCG
CCTCTCCCCGCGCGTTGGCCGATTCATTAATGCAGCTGGCACGACAGGTTTCCCGACTGGAAAGCGGGCA
GTGAGCGCAACGCAATTAATGTAAGTTAGCTCACTCATTAGGCACCCCAGGCTTTACACTTTATGCTTCC
GGCTCGTATGTTGTGTGGAATTGTGAGCGGATAACAATTTCACACAGGAAACAGCTATGACCATGATTAC
GGATTCACTGGCCGTCGTTTTACAACGTCGTGACTGGGAAAACCCTGGCGTTACCCAACTTAATCGCCTT
GCAGCACATCCCCCTTTCGCCAGCTGGCGTAATAGCGAAGAGGCCCGCACCGATCGCCCTTCCCAACAGT
TGCGCAGCCTGAATGGCGAATGGCGCTTTGCCTGGTTTCCGGCACCAGAAGCGGTGCCGGAAAGCTGGCT
GGAGTGCGATCTTCCTGAGGCCGATACTGTCGTCGTCCCCTCAAACTGGCAGATGCACGGTTACGATGCG
CCCATCTACACCAACGTGACCTATCCCATTACGGTCAATCCGCCGTTTGTTCCCACGGAGAATCCGACGG
GTTGTTACTCGCTCACATTTAATGTTGATGAAAGCTGGCTACAGGAAGGCCAGACGCGAATTATTTTTGA
TGGCGTTGGAATTAGCTTATCGACTGCACGGTGCACCAATGCTTCTGGCGTCAGGCAGCCATCGGAAGCT
GTGGTATGGCTGTGCAGGTCGTAAATCACTGCATAATTCGTGTCGCTCAAGGCGCACTCCCGTTCTGGAT
AATGTTTTTTGCGCCGACATCATAACGGTTCTGGCAAATATTCTGAAATGAGCTGTTGACAATTAATCAT
CGGCTCGTATAATGTGTGGAATTGTGAGCGGATAACAATTTCACACAGGAAACAGTATTCATGTCCCCTA
TACTAGGTTATTGGAAAATTAAGGGCCTTGTGCAACCCACTCGACTTCTTTTGGAATATCTTGAAGAAAA
ATATGAAGAGCATTTGTATGAGCGCGATGAAGGTGATAAATGGCGAAACAAAAAGTTTGAATTGGGTTTG
GAGTTTCCCAATCTTCCTTATTATATTGATGGTGATGTTAAATTAACACAGTCTATGGCCATCATACGTT
ATATAGCTGACAAGCACAACATGTTGGGTGGTTGTCCAAAAGAGCGTGCAGAGATTTCAATGCTTGAAGG
AGCGGTTTTGGATATTAGATACGGTGTTTCGAGAATTGCATATAGTAAAGACTTTGAAACTCTCAAAGTT
GATTTTCTTAGCAAGCTACCTGAAATGCTGAAAATGTTCGAAGATCGTTTATGTCATAAAACATATTTAA
ATGGTGATCATGTAACCCATCCTGACTTCATGTTGTATGACGCTCTTGATGTTGTTTTATACATGGACCC
AATGTGCCTGGATGCGTTCCCAAAATTAGTTTGTTTTAAAAAACGTATTGAAGCTATCCCACAAATTGAT
AAGTACTTGAAATCCAGCAAGTATATAGCATGGCCTTTGCAGGGCTGGCAAGCCACGTTTGGTGGTGGCG
ACCATCCTCCAAAATCGGATCTGGAAGTTCTGTTCCAGGGGCCCCTGGGATCCCCGGAATTCATGTCGGA
CACATGGTCCAGCATTCAGGCACACAAGAAGCAGCTTGACTCCCTTCGTGAGCGCTTGCAACGCCGTCGC
AAACAGGATTCCGGGCACCTTGACCTTCGTAATCCCGAAGCAGCTTTGTCACCCACATTCCGTTCTGACA
GCCCCGTACCAACCGCCCCAACGTCTGGCGGGCCAAAGCCTTCGACTGCATCCGCCGTTCCCGAGCTTGC
CACCGACCCCGAACTGGAAAAAAAATTATTACATCACCTTTCAGACCTGGCCTTGACACTTCCTACCGAT
GCGGTGTCGATTTGTTTAGCCATCTCGACCCCTGACGCCCCAGCGACGCAAGACGGAGTTGAATCGTTAT
TGCAGAAATTTGCGGCCCAGGAACTGATCGAAGTCAAACGTGGATTACTGCAGGACGACGCTCACCCCAC
GTTAGTGACCTATGCTGACCACTCGAAATTGAGTGCGATGATGGGCGCAGTGGCTGAAAAGAAGGGGCCG
GGAGAGGTCGCAGGCACTGTTACTGGCCAGAAGCGTCGTGCGGAGCAGGACTCGACCACTGTCGCGGCAT
TCGCGTCCTCCTTGGTATCGGGTTTAAACAGCAGTGCGTCGGAGCCAGCAAAGGAACCTGCTAAGAAGTC
GCGCAAACACGCAGCCTCTGATGTTGATTTAGAGATCGAAAGTTTGTTGAATCAACAGTCAACAAAGGAG
CAACAAAGTAAGAAGGTTTCTCAAGAGATTTTGGAGTTGCTTAATACCACTACCGCAAAAGAGCAGTCAA
TTGTAGAAAAATTCCGCTCACGCGGTCGTGCACAGGTGCAAGAATTTTGCGACTACGGGACGAAGGAAGA
ATGTATGAAGGCTTCGGATGCCGACCGCCCGTGCCGTAAGCTTCATTTCCGCCGTATTATCAATAAGCAT
ACGGATGAGAGTTTGGGCGATTGCTCATTCCTTAATACGTGCTTCCATATGGATACTTGTAAGTATGTTC
ATTATGAAATTGACGCTTGTATGGATTCTGAGGCCCCTGGATCTAAGGACCACACCCCCTCTCAAGAACT
T
[681 nt withheld, positions 3992-4672]
TAACTCGAGCGGCCGCATCGTGACTGACTGACGATCTGCCTCGCGCGTTTCGGTGATGACGGTGAAAACC
TCTGACACATGCAGCTCCCGGAGACGGTCACAGCTTGTCTGTAAGCGGATGCCGGGAGCAGACAAGCCCG
TCAGGGCGCGTCAGCGGGTGTTGGCGGGTGTCGGGGCGCAGCCATGACCCAGTCACGTAGCGATAGCGGA
GTGTATAATTCTTGAAGACGAAAGGGCCTCGTGATACGCCTATTTTTATAGGTTAATGTCATGATAATAA
TGGTTTCTTAGACGTCAGGTGGCACTTTTCGGGGAAATGTGCGCGGAACCCCTATTTGTTTATTTTTCTA
AATACATTCAAATATGTATCCGCTCATGAGACAATAACCCTGATAAATGCTTCAATAATATTGAAAAAGG
AAGAGTATGAGTATTCAACATTTCCGTGTCGCCCTTATTCCCTTTTTTGCGGCATTTTGCCTTCCTGTTT
TTGCTCACCCAGAAACGCTGGTGAAAGTAAAAGATGCTGAAGATCAGTTGGGTGCACGAGTGGGTTACAT
CGAACTGGATCTCAACAGCGGTAAGATCCTTGAGAGTTTTCGCCCCGAAGAACGTTTTCCAATGATGAGC
ACTTTTAAAGTTCTGCTATGTGGCGCGGTATTATCCCGTGTTGACGCCGGGCAAGAGCAACTCGGTCGCC
GCATACACTATTCTCAGAATGACTTGGTTGAGTACTCACCAGTCACAGAAAAGCATCTTACGGATGGCAT
GACAGTAAGAGAATTATGCAGTGCTGCCATAACCATGAGTGATAACACTGCGGCCAACTTACTTCTGACA
ACGATCGGAGGACCGAAGGAGCTAACCGCTTTTTTGCACAACATGGGGGATCATGTAACTCGCCTTGATC
GTTGGGAACCGGAGCTGAATGAAGCCATACCAAACGACGAGCGTGACACCACGATGCCTGCAGCAATGGC
AACAACGTTGCGCAAACTATTAACTGGCGAACTACTTACTCTAGCTTCCCGGCAACAATTAATAGACTGG
ATGGAGGCGGATAAAGTTGCAGGACCACTTCTGCGCTCGGCCCTTCCGGCTGGCTGGTTTATTGCTGATA
AATCTGGAGCCGGTGAGCGTGGGTCTCGCGGTATCATTGCAGCACTGGGGCCAGATGGTAAGCCCTCCCG
TATCGTAGTTATCTACACGACGGGGAGTCAGGCAACTATGGATGAACGAAATAGACAGATCGCTGAGATA
GGTGCCTCACTGATTAAGCATTGGTAACTGTCAGACCAAGTTTACTCATATATACTTTAGATTGATTTAA
AACTTCATTTTTAATTTAAAAGGATCTAGGTGAAGATCCTTTTTGATAATCTCATGACCAAAATCCCTTA
ACGTGAGTTTTCGTTCCACTGAGCGTCAGACCCCGTAGAAAAGATCAAAGGATCTTCTTGAGATCCTTTT
TTTCTGCGCGTAATCTGCTGCTTGCAAACAAAAAAACCACCGCTACCAGCGGTGGTTTGTTTGCCGGATC
AAGAGCTACCAACTCTTTTTCCGAAGGTAACTGGCTTCAGCAGAGCGCAGATACCAAATACTGTCCTTCT
AGTGTAGCCGTAGTTAGGCCACCACTTCAAGAACTCTGTAGCACCGCCTACATACCTCGCTCTGCTAATC
CTGTTACCAGTGGCTGCTGCCAGTGGCGATAAGTCGTGTCTTACCGGGTTGGACTCAAGACGATAGTTAC
CGGATAAGGCGCAGCGGTCGGGCTGAACGGGGGGTTCGTGCACACAGCCCAGCTTGGAGCGAACGACCTA
CACCGAACTGAGATACCTACAGCGTGAGCTATGAGAAAGCGCCACGCTTCCCGAAGGGAGAAAGGCGGAC
AGGTATCCGGTAAGCGGCAGGGTCGGAACAGGAGAGCGCACGAGGGAGCTTCCAGGGGGAAACGCCTGGT
ATCTTTATAGTCCTGTCGGGTTTCGCCACCTCTGACTTGAGCGTCGATTTTTGTGATGCTCGTCAGGGGG
GCGGAGCCTATGGAAA
Features (pLannotate 1.2.2; 18 found; start..end, strand, type, name):
     48..181     +  rep_origin     RSF ori (fragment): Plasmids containing the RSF 1030 origin of replication can be propagated in E. coli cells that contain additional plasmids with compatible origins.
    186..237     -  misc_feature   bom (fragment): basis of mobility region from pBR322
    244..321     +  promoter       lacI promoter: lacI
    322..1404    +  CDS            lacI: lac repressor; lacI; The lac repressor binds to the lac operator to inhibit transcription in E. coli. This inhibition can be relieved by adding lactose or isopropyl-β-D-thiogalactopyranoside (IPTG).
   1417..1438    +  protein_bind   CAP binding site: CAP binding activates transcription in the presence of cAMP. E. coli catabolite activator protein
   1453..1483    +  promoter       lac promoter: promoter for the E. coli lac operon
   1491..1507    +  protein_bind   lac operator: The lac repressor binds to the lac operator to inhibit transcription in E. coli. This inhibition can be relieved by adding lactose or isopropyl-β-D-thiogalactopyranoside (IPTG). lac repressor encoded by lacI
   1527..1700    +  CDS            lacZα: LacZα fragment of β-galactosidase; lacZ fragment
   1964..2080    -  CDS            yciV (fragment): RNAAM_ECOLI - Also known as trpH From Escherichia coli (strain K12).
   2156..2184    +  promoter       tac promoter: strong E. coli promoter; hybrid between the trp and lac UV5 promoters
   2192..2208    +  protein_bind   lac operator: The lac repressor binds to the lac operator to inhibit transcription in E. coli. This inhibition can be relieved by adding lactose or isopropyl-β-D-thiogalactopyranoside (IPTG). lac repressor encoded by lacI
   2231..2884    +  CDS            GST26_SCHJA: Experimental evidence at protein level: Swiss-Prot protein existence level 1. GST isoenzymes appear to play a central role in the parasite detoxification system. Other functions are also suspected including a role in increasing the solubility of haematin in the parasite gut. From Schistosoma japonicum (Blood fluke).
   2933..4672    +  CDS            METTL3 (sequence partly withheld): MTA70_HUMAN - Also known as MTA70. Experimental evidence at protein level: Swiss-Prot protein existence level 1. The METTL3-METTL14 heterodimer forms a N6-methyltransferase complex that methylates adenosine residues at the N(6) position of some RNAs and regulates various processes such as the circadian clock, differentiation of embryonic and hematopoietic stem cells, cortical neurogenesis, response to DNA damage, differentiation of T-cells and primary miRNA processing (PubMed:22575960, PubMed:24284625, PubMed:25719671, PubMed:25799998, PubMed:26321680, PubMed:26593424, PubMed:27627798, PubMed:
   4708..4747    +  CDS            rop (fragment): Rop protein, which maintains plasmids at low copy number; rop
   4849..4889    +  misc_feature   bom (fragment): basis of mobility region from pBR322
   4994..5098    +  promoter       AmpR promoter: bla
   5099..5959    +  CDS            AmpR: β-lactamase; bla; confers resistance to ampicillin, carbenicillin, and related antibiotics
   6130..6718    +  rep_origin     ori: high-copy-number ColE1/pMB1/pBR322/pUC origin of replication
