[The description below was written by a language model from this plasmid's Addgene catalogue record and pLannotate feature annotations shown in this document.]
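Description:
pGEX6P1 METTL3 is a bacterial expression plasmid built on the pGEX-6P-1 backbone for producing human METTL3 as an N-terminal glutathione S-transferase (GST) fusion in E. coli. The sequenced plasmid is about 6.7 kb. It replicates from a ColE1/pMB1-type origin, is catalogued as high copy, and is selected with ampicillin through a β-lactamase (AmpR) cassette driven by its own promoter. The annotation also picks up short fragments typical of this backbone lineage: bom and rop remnants from pBR322, a small stretch resembling the RSF origin, a lac promoter/lacZα segment downstream of lacI, and a fragment matching yciV. None of these appears to play a role in the expression design.

The expression unit consists of the strong hybrid tac promoter followed by a lac operator, then the Schistosoma japonicum GST coding sequence, and, after a short linker, the METTL3 open reading frame of roughly 1.7 kb. The METTL3 sequence has been codon optimized for E. coli. A plasmid-borne lacI gene with its own promoter supplies lac repressor, which keeps the tac promoter off until it is relieved by IPTG. The linker between GST and the insert is not annotated in the feature table. In the pGEX-6P series this region normally carries a PreScission protease site for removing the tag, but the record does not confirm it, and the cloning sites used are listed as unknown.

METTL3 is the catalytic subunit of the METTL3–METTL14 N6-adenosine RNA methyltransferase complex. The stated purpose of the construct is bacterial expression of the GST-tagged protein, which allows purification on glutathione resin, for example for biochemical or binding studies.
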