Addgene plasmid #200731: pGEX6P1 METTL3
Purpose: Bacterial expression of GST-Tagged codon optimized human METTL3
Depositing lab: Claudio Alarcón. Depositing organization: Yale University.
Backbone
  Vector backbone: pGEX6P1
  Backbone manufacturer: Amersham
  Vector type: Bacterial Expression
Growth in bacteria
  Bacterial resistance: Ampicillin, 100 μg/mL
  Growth temperature: 37°C
  Growth strain: DH5alpha
  Copy number: High Copy
Gene/Insert
  Gene/Insert name: METTL3
  Species: H. sapiens (human)
  Mutation: Codon optimized for expression in E. coli
  Entrez Gene: METTL3 (a.k.a. IME4, M6A, MT-A70, Spo8, hMETTL3)
  Tag / fusion protein: GST from backbone plasmid (N terminal on backbone)
  Cloning method: Restriction Enzyme; 5′ cloning site Unknown (unknown if destroyed)
Terms and licenses: Academic/Nonprofit Terms; Industry Terms: Not Available to Industry
How to cite: pGEX6P1 METTL3 was a gift from Claudio Alarcón (Addgene plasmid # 200731 ; http://n2t.net/addgene:200731 ; RRID:Addgene_200731)
